>Addgene plasmid #215507 | pMRX-IP-muGFP-hATG2A ΔWIR | addgene full sequence | sequence record 436477 | Addgene NGS Result
GACATTGATTATTGACTAGTTATTAATAGTAATCAATTACGGGGTCATTAGTTCATAGCCCATATATGGA
GTTCCGCGTTACATAACTTACGGTAAATGGCCCGCCTGGCTGACCGCCCAACGACCCCCGCCCATTGACG
TCAATAATGACGTATGTTCCCATAGTAACGCCAATAGGGACTTTCCATTGACGTCAATGGGTGGAGTATT
TACGGTAAACTGCCCACTTGGCAGTACATCAAGTGTATCATATGCCAAGTACGCCCCCTATTGACGTCAA
TGACGGTAAATGGCCCGCCTGGCATTATGCCCAGTACATGACCTTATGGGACTTTCCTACTTGGCAGTAC
ATCTACGTATTAGTCATCGCTATTACCATGCTAGAGAACCATCAGATGTTTCCAGGGTGCCCCAAGGACC
TGAAATGACCCTGTGCCTTATTTGAACTAACCAATCAGTTCGCTTCTCGCTTCTGTTCGCGCGCTTCTGC
TCCCCGAGCTCAATAAAAGAGCCCACAACCCCTCACTCGGCGCGCCAGTCCTCCGATTGACTGAGTCGCC
CGGGTACCCGTGTATCCAATAAACCCTCTTGCAGTTGCATCCGACTTGTGGTCTCGCTGTTCCTTGGGAG
GGTCTCCTCTGAGTGATTGACTACCCGTCAGCGGGGGTCTTTCATTTGGGGGCTCGTCCGGGATCGGGAG
ACCCCTGCCCAGGGACCACCGACCCACCACCGGGAGGTAAGCTGGCCAGCAACTTATCTGTGTCTGTCCG
ATTGTCTAGTGTCTATGACTGATTTTATGCGCCTGCGTCGGTACTAGTTAGCTAACTAGCTCTGTATCTG
GCGGACCCGTGGTGGAACTGACGAGTTCGGAACACCCGGCCGCAACCCTGGGAGACGTCCCAGGGACTTC
GGGGGCCGTTTTTGTGGCCCGACCTGAGTCCAAAAATCCCGATCGTTTTGGACTCTTTGGTGCACCCCCC
TTAGAGGAGGGATATGTGGTTCTGGTAGGAGACGAGAACCTAAAACAGTTCCCGCCTCCGTCTGAATTTT
TGCTTTCGGTTTGGGACCGAAGCCGCGCCGCGCGTCTTGTCTGCTGCAGCATCGTTCTGTGTTGTCTCTG
TCTGACTGTGTTTCTGTATTTGTCTGAAAATATGGGCCCGGGCCAGACTGTTACCACTCCCTTAAGTTTG
ACCTTAGGTCACTGGAAAGATGTCGAGCGGATCGCTCACAACCAGTCGGTAGATGTCAAGAAGAGACGTT
GGGTTACCTTCTGCTCTGCAGAATGGCCAACCTTTAACGTCGGATGGCCGCGAGACGGCACCTTTAACCG
AGACCTCATCACCCAGGTTAAGATCAAGGTCTTTTCACCTGGCCCGCATGGACACCCAGACCAGGTCCCC
TACATCGTGACCTGGGAAGCCTTGGCTTTTGACCCCCCTCCCTGGGTCAAGCCCTTTGTACACCCTAAGC
CTCCGCCTCCTCTTCCTCCATCCGCCCCGTCTCTCCCCCTTGAACCTCCTCGTTCGACCCCGCCTCGATC
CTCCCTTTATCCAGCCCTCACTCCTTCTCTAGGCGCCCCCATATGGCCATATGAGATCTTATATGGGGCA
CCCCCGCCCCTTGTAAACTTCCCTGACCCTGACATGACAAGAGTTACTAACAGCCCCTCTCTCCAAGCTC
ACTTACAGGCTCTCTACTTAGTCCAGCACGAAGTCTGGAGACCTCTGGCGGCAGCCTACCAAGAACAACT
GGACCGACCGGTGGTACCTCACCCTTACCGAGTCGGCGACACAGTGTGGGTCCGCCGACACCAGACTAAG
AACCTAGAACCTCGCTGGAAAGGACCTTACACAGTCCTGCTGACCACCCCCACCGCCCTCAAAGTAGACG
GCATCGCAGCTTGGATACACGCCGCCCACGTGAAGGCTGCCGACCCCGGGGGTGGACCATCCTCTAGACT
GCCGGATCTGCCATCGATATAAAGCTTGCCACCATGGTGAGCAAGGGCGAGGAGCTGTTCACCGGGGTGG
TGCCCATCCTGGTCGAGCTGGACGGCGACGTAAACGGCCACAAGTTCAGCGTGAGAGGCGAGGGCGAGGG
CGATGCCACCAATGGCAAGCTGACCCTGAAGTTCATCTGCACCACCGGCAAGCTGCCCGTGCCCTGGCCC
ACCCTCGTGACCACCCTGACCTACGGCGTGTTGTGCTTCAGCCGCTACCCCGACCACATGAAGAGACACG
ACTTCTTCAAGTCCGCCATGCCCGAAGGCTACGTCCAGGAGCGCACCATCTCATTCAAGGACGACGGCAC
ATACAAGACCCGCGCCGAGGTGAAGTTCGAGGGCGACACCCTGGTGAACCGCATCGAGCTGAAGGGCATC
GACTTCAAGGAGGACGGCAACATCCTGGGGCACAAGCTGGAGTACAACTTTAACAGCCACAACGTCTATA
TCACAGCCGACAAGCAGAAGAACGGCATCAAGGCTTATTTCAAGATCCGCCACAACGTTGAGGACGGCAG
CGTGCAGCTCGCCGACCACTACCAGCAGAACACCCCCATCGGCGACGGCCCCGTGCTGCTGCCCGACAAC
CACTACCTGAGCACCCAGTCCGTTCTGAGCAAAGACCCCAACGAGAAGCGCGATCACATGGTCCTGCTGG
AGGATGTGACCGCCGCCGGGATCACTCATGGCATGGACGAGCTGTACAAGGGTTCAGGCTCGGGATCCTC
ACGATGGCTGTGGCCATGGTCAAACTGTGTGAAAGAGCGGGTCTGCCGCTACTTGCTGCACCACTACTTA
GGTCACTTCTTCCAAGAGCACCTCAGCCTGGACCAGCTCAGCCTCGATCTGTACAAGGGCAGCGTTGCCC
TGCGAGACATCCACCTGGAAATCTGGTCTGTGAACGAGGTGCTGGAGTCAATGGAGTCACCGCTGGAGCT
GGTGGAAGGCTTCGTGGGCTCCATCGAGGTGGCCGTGCCCTGGGCTGCTCTGCTCACCGACCACTGCACA
GTGCGCGTGTCCGGCCTCCAGCTCACCTTGCAGCCCCGCCGGGGTCCAGCGCCAGGGGCTGCCGACTCAC
AGAGCTGGGCCTCATGCATGACCACAAGCCTGCAGCTGGCCCAGGAGTGTCTGCGGGATGGGCTACCGGA
GCCCTCTGAGCCACCACAGCCCCTGGAGGGGCTGGAGATGTTTGCCCAGACCATTGAGACTGTGCTTCGG
AGGATCAAAGTGACCTTCCTGGACACTGTCGTGAGGGTGGAGCACTCTCCGGGTGATGGGGAACGTGGTG
TGGCCGTCGAGGTCCGTGTGCAGAGACTGGAGTACTGTGATGAGGCAGTGCGGGACCCAAGCCAGGCGCC
GCCGGTGGATGTGCATCAGCCGCCTGCCTTCCTGCACAAGCTGCTGCAGCTGGCAGGGGTCCGCCTGCAC
TACGAGGAGCTCCCGGCACAGGAAGAGCCTCCAGAGCCCCCCTTGCAGATCGGCAGCTGCTCAGGGTACA
TGGAGCTGATGGTGAAGTTGAAGCAAAATGAGGCCTTCCCTGGCCCCAAGTTGGAGGTGGCGGGACAGCT
GGGCTCCCTGCACCTGCTCCTGACCCCGAGGCAGCTCCAGCAACTTCAGGAACTGCTCAGCGCCGTGAGC
CTTACAGACCACGAGGGCCTGGCTGACAAGCTGAACAAGAGCCGCCCGCTAGGTGCCGAAGACCTGTGGC
TGATTGAGCAGGACCTGAACCAGCAGCTGCAGGCAGGGGCAGTGGCTGAGCCCCTCAGCCCAGACCCCCT
TACCAACCCCCTTCTCAACCTGGATAACACTGACCTCTTCTTCTCCATGGCTGGCCTCACAAGCAGTGTG
GCCTCAGCCCTCTCTGAGCTCTCCCTCTCCGATGTAGACCTGGCCTCCTCTGTGCGCAGCGACATGGCCT
CCCGCCGGCTCTCTGCCCAGGCCCACCCAGCTGGCAAGATGGCCCCCAACCCCCTCCTGGACACCATGCG
CCCTGACTCGCTGCTGAAGATGACCTTGGGGGGTGTGACCCTGACCTTGCTTCAGACGTCTGCCCCATCT
TCCGGACCACCTGACCTCGCCACGCACTTTTTCACCGAGTTTGATGCCACCAAGGATGGGCCCTTCGGTT
CCCGAGACTTCCATCACCTTCGACCACGCTTCCAGAGGGCCTGTCCCTGTAGCCATGTTCGGCTAACGGG
CACAGCCGTGCAGCTGTCCTGGGAGCTGCGGACGGGCAGTCGGGGCCGGCGGACAACCAGCATGGAAGTG
CACTTCGGGCAGCTGGAGGTGCTGGAGTGTCTGTGGCCCCGGGGCACCTCTGAGCCTGAGTACACGGAGA
TCCTGACCTTTCCTGGTACGCTGGGCTCCCAGGCCTCAGCTCGGCCCTGCGCCCATCTGCGCCACACACA
GATCCTGCGCCGTGTGCCTAAGAGCCGACCCCGGCGCTCAGTTGCCTGCCATTGCCACTCAGAACTGGCC
CTGGACCTGGCCAACTTTCAGGCGGACGTGGAGCTGGGGGCCCTGGACCGGCTGGCCGCCCTACTGCGCC
TGGCCACCGTACCTGCTGAGCCTCCAGCCGGCCTGCTGACAGAGCCCCTGCCGGCGATGGAGCAGCAGAC
GGTATTTCGGCTCTCTGCACCCCGGGCCACGCTGCGGCTGCGCTTCCCCATTGCCGACCTGCGGCCTGAG
CGGGACCCCTGGGCGGGCCAGGCCGTGCGGGCTGAGCAGCTTCGGCTGGAGCTGAGTGAGCCCCAGTTCC
GGTCAGAGCTTAGCAGTGGGCCTGGTCCCCCAGTCCCCACCCACCTGGAACTCACCTGCTCCGACCTACA
TGGTATCTATGAAGATGGAGGGAAGCCACCTGTCCCTTGCCTGCGTGTCTCCAAAGCCCTGGACCCCAAG
AGCACTGGGCGCAAGTACTTCCTGCCCCAGGTAGTGGTGACTGTGAACCCCCAGTCCAGCAGCACACAGT
GGGAGGTGGCCCCGGAGAAGGGAGAGGAACTGGAGCTGTCAGTGGAGAGTCCCTGTGAGCTGCGGGAACC
TGAGCCCTCGCCCTTCTCCTCTAAGAGGACCATGTATGAGACAGAGGAGATGGTGATCCCTGGAGACCCT
GAGGAGATGAGGACGTTCCAGAGCCGGACCCTAGCACTGTCCCGCTGCAGCCTGGAAGTGATCCTGCCCA
GTGTCCACATCTTTCTGCCCAGCAAGGAGGTCTACGAGAGCATCTACAACAGGATCAACAACGACCTGCT
CATGTGGGAGCCTGCAGATCTGCTTCCCACCCCCGACCCCGCCGCCCAGCCCTCGGGCTTCCCCGGCCCC
TCAGGCTTCTGGCACGACAGCTTTAAGATGTGCAAGTCAGCCTTCAAGCTGGCCAACTGCTTTGATCTCA
CCCCAGACTCGGACTCGGATGACGAGGATGCCCACTTCTTCTCAGTGGGGGCATCAGGTGGCCCACAGGC
CGCTGCCCCTGAGGCCCCAAGTCTTCACTTGCAGAGCACCTTCTCTACACTGGTGACAGTGCTGAAGGGG
CGGATCACAGCCCTCTGTGAGACCAAGGATGAGGGTGGGAAGCGGCTGGAGGCTGTGCACGGGGAGCTGG
TGCTGGACATGGAGCACGGTACCCTCTTCAGCGTCTCCCAGTACTGTGGCCAGCCAGGACTTGGCTACTT
CTGTCTGGAAGCTGAAAAGGCAACACTCTACCACCGAGCGGCCGTGGATGACTACCCGCTGCCCAGTCAC
CTGGACCTTCCCAGTTTCGCTCCCCCGGCTCAGCTGGCCCCAACCATCTACCCATCGGAGGAAGGGGTGA
CCGAGCGGGGAGCCTCGGGCCGCAAGGGCCAGGGCCGGGGACCCCACATGTTGTCCACTGCTGTGCGCAT
CCACCTGGACCCCCACAAGAATGTGAAGGAGTTCCTGGTGACACTGCGGTTGCACAAAGCCACCTTGCGC
CACTACATGGCCCTGCCCGAGCAGAGCTGGCATTCCCAGTTGTTGGAGTTCCTAGACGTGCTGGATGACC
CTGTGCTGGGCTACCTGCCCCCGACGGTCATCACCATCCTGCACACACACCTGTTCTCCTGCTCTGTGGA
CTATAGGCCACTCTACCTCCCAGTGCGTGTCCTCATCACCGCGGAGACCTTCACTCTCTCCAGCAACATC
ATCATGGACACCTCCACCTTCCTGCTCAGGTTCATCCTCGATGACTCCGCCTTGTACCTGTCCGACAAGT
GTGAGGTGGAGACCCTGGACCTGCGGCGAGATTATGTCTGTGTTTTGGATGTTGACCTCTTGGAACTTGT
GATTAAAACCTGGAAAGGGAGCACCGAGGGCAAACTGAGCCAGCCACTATTCGAGCTGCGCTGCTCCAAC
AATGTGGTACACGTGCACAGCTGTGCCGACTCCTGTGCCCTGCTGGTCAACCTGCTCCAGTACGTAATGA
GCACAGGCGATCTGCACCCCCCACCCCGGCCCCCCAGCCCCACGGAGATCGCCGGCCAGAAGCTCTCGGA
GAGTCCTGCCTCTCTGCCCTCGTGCCCCCCAGTGGAGACGGCCCTCATCAACCAGCGTGACCTGGCCGAC
GCCCTCCTGGACACCGAGCGCAGCCTACGGGAGCTGGCCCAGCCTTCAGGTGGCCACCTCCCTCAGGCGT
CGCCCATCTCCGTCTACCTATTCCCAGGTGAACGGAGTGGGGCCCCACCCCCTTCACCACCTGTCGGGGG
CCCTGCTGGCAGCTTAGGGTCATGCTCAGAGGAGAAGGAAGATGAAAGGGAAGAGGAGGGCGATGGAGAC
ACCCTGGACAGTGATGAGTTCTGCATCCTTGATGCTCCCGGCCTGGGCATCCCGTTGCTGCGGGCACCTG
CCCATTTCCCAGTGCCCAGCACTCGGGTGGTGCTACGTGAGGTCTCCCTCGTCTGGCACCTCTATGGGGG
CCGAGACTTTGGCCCCCACCCCGGCCACAGGGCAAGAACTGGCCTCTCAGGTCCCAGGAGCTCCCCTTCC
CGCTGCTCTGGCCCCAACCGGCCCCAGAACTCATGGCGCACGCAGGGGGGCAGCGGGCGGCAGCACCATG
TCCTCATGGAGATCCAGCTGAGCAAGGTAAGCTTCCAGCACGAGGTGTACCCAGCGGAGCCAGCCACAGG
CCCTGCGGCCCCCAGCCAGGAGCTGGAGGAGCGACCGCTGTCCCGTCAGGTGTTCATCGTGCAGGAGCTG
GAGGTCCGAGACCGGCTCGCCTCCTCCCAGATCAACAAGTTCCTGTACCTACACACGAGTGAGCGGATGC
CGCGACGTGCCCACTCTAACATGCTCACCATCAAAGCGCTGCATGTGGCCCCCACTACCAACCTGGGTGG
GCCTGAGTGCTGTCTCCGCGTCTCGCTGATGCCCCTGCGGCTCAATGTGGACCAGGATGCCCTCTTCTTC
CTCAAGGACTTCTTCACTAGTCTGGTGGCCGGCATCAACCCCGTGGTCCCAGGGGAGACCTCCGCTGAGG
CTCGCCCCGAGACTCGAGCCCAGCCCAGCAGCCCCCTGGAAGGGCAGGCCGAAGGCGTAGAGACCACTGG
TTCGCAGGAGGCCCCAGGAGGTGGACACAGCCCCTCCCCTCCTGACCAGCAGCCCATCTACTTCAGAGAG
TTCCGCTTCACGTCTGAGGTCCCCATCTGGCTGGATTACCATGGCAAGCACGTCACGATGGACCAGGTGG
GCACTTTTGCTGGCCTCCTCATCGGCCTGGCCCAACTCAACTGCTCCGAGCTGAAGCTAAAGCGGCTCTG
TTGCAGGCACGGGCTCCTGGGTGTGGACAAGGTGCTGGGCTATGCCCTCAACGAGTGGCTGCAGGACATC
CGCAAGAACCAGCTGCCCGGCCTGCTGGGAGGCGTGGGCCCCATGCACTCGGTTGTCCAGCTCTTCCAAG
GGTTCCGGGACCTGCTGTGGCTGCCCATTGAGCAGTACAGGAAGGATGGCCGCCTCATGCGGGGGCTGCA
GCGAGGGGCTGCCTCCTTTGGCTCATCCACAGCCTCTGCCGCCCTGGAACTCAGCAACCGGTTGGTACAG
GCTATCCAGGCCACAGCTGAGACCGTGTATGACATCCTGTCCCCGGCAGCCCCCGTCTCCCGCTCCCTGC
AGGATAAGCGCTCTGCGCGGAGGCTGCGCAGGGGCCAGCAGCCTGCCGACCTGCGGGAGGGTGTGGCCAA
GGCCTACGACACAGTGCGAGAGGGCATCTTGGATACAGCTCAGACCATCTGTGACGTGGCATCGCGGGGC
CATGAGCAGAAGGGGCTGACGGGCGCCGTGGGGGGCGTGATCCGCCAGCTGCCCCCGACTGTGGTGAAGC
CGCTCATCCTGGCCACGGAGGCCACGTCCAGCCTGCTCGGGGGCATGCGCAACCAGATTGTCCCCGACGC
CCACAAGGACCACGCCCTCAAGTGGCGCTCGGACAGTGCCCAAGACTGAGAATTCGGGTCTCGAGTAAAG
CGGCCGCTACGTAAATTCCGCCCCCCCCCCTAACGTTACTGGCCGAAGCCGCTTGGAATAAGGCCGGTGT
GCGTTTGTCTATATGTTATTTTCCACCATATTGCCGTCTTTTGGCAATGTGAGGGCCCGGAAACCTGGCC
CTGTCTTCTTGACGAGCATTCCTAGGGGTCTTTCCCCTCTCGCCAAAGGAATGCAAGGTCTGTTGAATGT
CGTGAAGGAAGCAGTTCCTCTGGAAGTTTCTTGAAGACAAACAACGTCTGTAGCGACCCTTTGCAGGCAG
CGGAACCCCCCACCTGGCGACAGGTGCCTCTGCGGCCAAAAGCCACGTGTATAAGATACACCTGCAAAGG
CGGCACAACCCCAGTGCCACGTTGTGAGTTGGATAGTTGTGGAAAGAGTCAAATGGCTCTCCTCAAGCGT
ATTCAACAAGGGGCTGAAGGATGCCCAGAAGGTACCCCATTGTATGGGATCTGATCTGGGGCCTCGGTGC
ACATGCTTTACATGTGTTTAGTCGAGGTTAAAAAAACGTCTAGGCCCCCCGAACCACGGGGACGTGGTTT
TCCTTTGAAAAACACGATGATAATATGGCCACAACCGTCGACATGACCGAGTACAAGCCCACGGTGCGCC
TCGCCACCCGCGACGACGTCCCCCGGGCCGTACGCACCCTCGCCGCCGCGTTCGCCGACTACCCCGCCAC
GCGCCACACCGTCGACCCGGACCGCCACATCGAGCGGGTCACCGAGCTGCAAGAACTCTTCCTCACGCGC
GTCGGGCTCGACATCGGCAAGGTGTGGGTCGCGGACGACGGCGCCGCGGTGGCGGTCTGGACCACGCCGG
AGAGCGTCGAAGCGGGGGCGGTGTTCGCCGAGATCGGCCCGCGCATGGCCGAGTTGAGCGGTTCCCGGCT
GGCCGCGCAGCAACAGATGGAAGGCCTCCTGGCGCCGCACCGGCCCAAGGAGCCCGCGTGGTTCCTGGCC
ACCGTCGGCGTCTCGCCCGACCACCAGGGCAAGGGTCTGGGCAGCGCCGTCGTGCTCCCCGGAGTGGAGG
CGGCCGAGCGCGCCGGGGTGCCCGCCTTCCTGGAGACCTCCGCGCCCCGCAACCTCCCCTTCTACGAGCG
GCTCGGCTTCACCGTCACCGCCGACGTCGAGGTGCCCGAAGGACCGCGCACCTGGTGCATGACCCGCAAG
CCCGGTGCCTGAGTCGACCGCCCGCCCCACGACCCGCAGCGCCCGACCGAAAGGAGCGCACGACCCCATG
GCTCGACGATAAAATAAAAGATTTTATTTAGTCTCCAGAAAAAGGGGGGAATGAAAGACCCCACCTGTAG
GTTTGGCAAGCTAGCTTAAGTAACGCCATTTTGCAAGGCATGGAAAAATACATAACTGAGAATAGAGAAG
TTCAGATCAAGGTCAGGAACAGATGGAACAGCTGAATATGGGCCAAACAGGATATCTGTGGTAAGCAGTT
CCTGCCCCGGCTCAGGGCCAAGAACAGATGGAACAGCTGAATATGGGCCAAACAGGATATCTGTGGTAAG
CAGTTCCTGCCCCGGCTCAGGGCCAAGAACAGATGGTCCCCAGATGCGGTCCAGCCCTCAGCAGTTTCTA
GAGAACCATCAGATGTTTCCAGGGTGCCCCAAGGACCTGAAATGACCCTGTGCCTTATTTGAACTAACCA
ATCAGTTCGCTTCTCGCTTCTGTTCGCGCGCTTCTGCTCCCCGAGCTCAATAAAAGAGCCCACAACCCCT
CACTCGGCGCGCCAGTCCTCCGATTGACTGAGTCGCCCGGGTACCCGTGTATCCAATAAACCCTCTTGCA
GTTGCATCCGACTTGTGGTCTCGCTGTTCCTTGGGAGGGTCTCCTCTGAGTGATTGACTACCCGTCAGCG
GGGGTCTTTCACATGCAGCATGTATCAAAATTAATTTGGTTTTTTTTCTTAAGTATTTACATTAAATGGC
CATAGTTGCATTAATGAATCGGCCAACGCGCGGGGAGAGGCGGTTTGCGTATTGGGCGCTCTTCCGCTTC
CTCGCTCACTGACTCGCTGCGCTCGGTCGTTCGGCTGCGGCGAGCGGTATCAGCTCACTCAAAGGCGGTA
ATACGGTTATCCACAGAATCAGGGGATAACGCAGGAAAGAACATGTGAGCAAAAGGCCAGCAAAAGGCCA
GGAACCGTAAAAAGGCCGCGTTGCTGGCGTTTTTCCATAGGCTCCGCCCCCCTGACGAGCATCACAAAAA
TCGACGCTCAAGTCAGAGGTGGCGAAACCCGACAGGACTATAAAGATACCAGGCGTTTCCCCCTGGAAGC
TCCCTCGTGCGCTCTCCTGTTCCGACCCTGCCGCTTACCGGATACCTGTCCGCCTTTCTCCCTTCGGGAA
GCGTGGCGCTTTCTCATAGCTCACGCTGTAGGTATCTCAGTTCGGTGTAGGTCGTTCGCTCCAAGCTGGG
CTGTGTGCACGAACCCCCCGTTCAGCCCGACCGCTGCGCCTTATCCGGTAACTATCGTCTTGAGTCCAAC
CCGGTAAGACACGACTTATCGCCACTGGCAGCAGCCACTGGTAACAGGATTAGCAGAGCGAGGTATGTAG
GCGGTGCTACAGAGTTCTTGAAGTGGTGGCCTAACTACGGCTACACTAGAAGAACAGTATTTGGTATCTG
CGCTCTGCTGAAGCCAGTTACCTTCGGAAAAAGAGTTGGTAGCTCTTGATCCGGCAAACAAACCACCGCT
GGTAGCGGTGGTTTTTTTGTTTGCAAGCAGCAGATTACGCGCAGAAAAAAAGGATCTCAAGAAGATCCTT
TGATCTTTTCTACGGGGTCTGACGCTCAGTGGAACGAAAACTCACGTTAAGGGATTTTGGTCATGAGATT
ATCAAAAAGGATCTTCACCTAGATCCTTTTGCGGCCGGCCGCAAATCAATCTAAAGTATATATGAGTAAA
CTTGGTCTGACAGTTACCAATGCTTAATCAGTGAGGCACCTATCTCAGCGATCTGTCTATTTCGTTCATC
CATAGTTGCCTGACTCCCCGTCGTGTAGATAACTACGATACGGGAGGGCTTACCATCTGGCCCCAGTGCT
GCAATGATACCGCGAGACCCACGCTCACCGGCTCCAGATTTATCAGCAATAAACCAGCCAGCCGGAAGGG
CCGAGCGCAGAAGTGGTCCTGCAACTTTATCCGCCTCCATCCAGTCTATTAATTGTTGCCGGGAAGCTAG
AGTAAGTAGTTCGCCAGTTAATAGTTTGCGCAACGTTGTTGCCATTGCTACAGGCATCGTGGTGTCACGC
TCGTCGTTTGGTATGGCTTCATTCAGCTCCGGTTCCCAACGATCAAGGCGAGTTACATGATCCCCCATGT
TGTGCAAAAAAGCGGTTAGCTCCTTCGGTCCTCCGATCGTTGTCAGAAGTAAGTTGGCCGCAGTGTTATC
ACTCATGGTTATGGCAGCACTGCATAATTCTCTTACTGTCATGCCATCCGTAAGATGCTTTTCTGTGACT
GGTGAGTACTCAACCAAGTCATTCTGAGAATAGTGTATGCGGCGACCGAGTTGCTCTTGCCCGGCGTCAA
CACGGGATAATACCGCGCCACATAGCAGAACTTTAAAAGTGCTCATCATTGGAAAACGTTCTTCGGGGCG
AAAACTCTCAAGGATCTTACCGCTGTTGAGATCCAGTTCGATGTAACCCACTCGTGCACCCAACTGATCT
TCAGCATCTTTTACTTTCACCAGCGTTTCTGGGTGAGCAAAAACAGGAAGGCAAAATGCCGCAAAAAAGG
GAATAAGGGCGACACGGAAATGTTGAATACTCATACTCTTCCTTTTTCAATATTATTGAAGCATTTATCA
GGGTTATTGTCTCATGAGCGGATACATATTTGAATGTATTTAGAAAAATAAACAAATAGGGGTTCCGCGC
ACATTTCCCCGAAAAGTGCCACCTGACGTCTAAGAAACCATTATTATCATGACATTAACCTATAAAAATA
GGCGTATCACGAGGCCCTTTCGTCTTCACTATAGGAGCTTGGCCCATTGCATACGTTGTATCCATATCAT
AATATGTACATTTATATTGGCTCATGTCCAACATTACCGCCATGTT
Features (pLannotate 1.2.2; 14 found; start..end, strand, type, name):
      1..380     +  enhancer       CMV enhancer: human cytomegalovirus immediate early enhancer
    381..676     +  LTR            3' LTR (ΔU3) (fragment): self-inactivating 3' long terminal repeat (LTR) from Moloney murine leukemia virus
    739..1096    +  misc_feature   MMLV Ψ: packaging signal of Moloney murine leukemia virus (MMLV)
   1161..1577    +  CDS            gag (truncated): truncated Moloney murine leukemia virus (MMLV) gag gene lacking the start codon
   1587..1961    +  misc_feature   pol region: Moloney murine leukemia virus (MMLV) pol region containing the splice acceptor site
   2000..2710    +  CDS            muGFP: muGFP is a basic (constitutively fluorescent) green fluorescent protein published in 2018, derived from Aequorea victoria.
   2729..8446    +  CDS            ATG2A: ATG2A_HUMAN - Also known as KIAA0404. Experimental evidence at protein level: Swiss-Prot protein existence level 1. Involved in autophagosome assembly, regulating the size of nascent autophagosomes (PubMed:28561066). Also regulates lipid droplets morphology and distribution within the cell (PubMed:22219374, PubMed:28561066). Tethers the edge of the isolation membrane (IM) to the endoplasmic reticulum (ER) and mediates direct lipid transfer from ER to IM for IM expansion (By similarity). From Homo sapiens (Human).
   8491..9066    +  misc_feature   IRES2: internal ribosome entry site (IRES) of the encephalomyocarditis virus (EMCV)
   9073..9672    +  CDS            PuroR: puromycin N-acetyltransferase; pac from Streptomyces alboniger; confers resistance to puromycin
   9780..10371   +  LTR            LTR: long terminal repeat from Moloney murine leukemia virus
  10437..10489   -  CDS            lacI (fragment): lac repressor; lacI; The lac repressor binds to the lac operator to inhibit transcription in E. coli. This inhibition can be relieved by adding lactose or isopropyl-β-D-thiogalactopyranoside (IPTG).
  10672..11260   -  rep_origin     ori: high-copy-number ColE1/pMB1/pBR322/pUC origin of replication
  11424..12284   -  CDS            AmpR: β-lactamase; bla; confers resistance to ampicillin, carbenicillin, and related antibiotics
  12285..12389   -  promoter       AmpR promoter: bla
