[The description below was written by a language model from this plasmid's Addgene catalogue record and pLannotate feature annotations shown in this document.]
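Description:
pMRX-IP-muGFP-hATG2A ΔWIR is a Moloney murine leukemia virus-based retroviral vector for expressing a GFP-tagged mutant of human ATG2A in mammalian cells. It is built on the pMRXIPU backbone and totals about 12.6 kb. In bacteria it is maintained through a high-copy ColE1/pUC-type origin and an ampicillin resistance gene driven by its own bla promoter.

The viral portion begins with a CMV enhancer fused to a partial LTR, a hybrid 5' arrangement that drives transcription of the viral genome in packaging cells. It is followed by the MMLV Ψ packaging signal, a truncated gag segment lacking its start codon, and a pol region that supplies a splice acceptor. A full MMLV LTR closes the cassette on the 3' side. No separate internal promoter is annotated, so expression of the payload appears to depend on LTR-driven transcription.

The payload is a single bicistronic transcript. muGFP, a monomeric green fluorescent protein derived from Aequorea victoria, is fused to the N terminus of ATG2A, and an EMCV IRES then directs translation of puromycin N-acetyltransferase, so that transduced cells can be selected with puromycin. The ATG2A coding sequence lacks the WIPI-interacting region (residues 1374–1404). It also carries P656R, recorded as a natural variant without functional relevance.

ATG2A is a lipid transfer protein that tethers the expanding isolation membrane to the endoplasmic reticulum during autophagosome formation. This construct allows stable expression and fluorescence imaging of a version that lacks the region through which it binds WIPI proteins. That fits its source study on the autophagic functions of the WIPI family and their relevance to beta-propeller protein-associated neurodegeneration.
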