Addgene plasmid #215507: pMRX-IP-muGFP-hATG2A ΔWIR
Purpose: Expresses GFP tagged human ATG2A with the mutation in WIPI interacting region.
Depositing lab: Noboru Mizushima. Depositing organization: The University of Tokyo. Publication: Comprehensive analysis of autophagic functions of WIPI family proteins and their implications for the pathogenesis of beta-propeller associated neurodegeneration. Shimizu T, Tamura N, Nishimura T, Saito C, Yamamoto H, Mizushima N. Hum Mol Genet. 2023 Aug 7;32(16):2623-2637. doi: 10.1093/hmg/ddad096. PubMed 37364041.
Backbone
  Vector backbone: pMRXIPU
  Backbone manufacturer: Dr.Shoji Yamaoka of Tokyo Medical and Dental University
  Backbone size w/o insert (bp): 6138
  Total vector size (bp): 12576
  Vector type: Mammalian Expression, Retroviral
  Selectable markers: Puromycin
Growth in bacteria
  Bacterial resistance: Ampicillin, 100 μg/mL
  Growth temperature: 37°C
  Growth strain: NEB Stable
  Copy number: High Copy
Gene/Insert
  Gene/Insert name: Autophagy related 2A (alt name: ATG2A)
  Species: H. sapiens (human)
  Insert size (bp): 6438
  Mutation: P656R (natural variant with no functional relevance), WIPI-interacting region (WIR, residues 1374–1404) is deleted..
  GenBank ID: NM_015104.3
  Entrez Gene: ATG2A (a.k.a. BLTP4A)
  Tag / fusion protein: muGFP (N terminal on insert)
  Cloning method: Gibson Cloning
  Sequencing primers: 5′ CTGTACAAGggttcaggctcgGGATCCTCACGATGGCTGTGGCCATGG; 3′ CGGCCGCtTTACTCGAGacccGAATTCTCAGTCTTGGGCACTGTCCGA
Terms and licenses: Academic/Nonprofit Terms; Industry Terms: Not Available to Industry
How to cite: pMRX-IP-muGFP-hATG2A ΔWIR was a gift from Noboru Mizushima (Addgene plasmid # 215507 ; http://n2t.net/addgene:215507 ; RRID:Addgene_215507)
